>Addgene plasmid #138706 | pLenti-Blast-sgMARK3 | addgene full sequence | sequence record 275476 | Addgene NGS Result
ATTTATAAGGGATTTTGCCGATTTCGGCCTATTGGTTAAAAAATGAGCTGATTTAACAAAAATTTAACGC
GAATTAATTCTGTGGAATGTGTGTCAGTTAGGGTGTGGAAAGTCCCCAGGCTCCCCAGCAGGCAGAAGTA
TGCAAAGCATGCATCTCAATTAGTCAGCAACCAGGTGTGGAAAGTCCCCAGGCTCCCCAGCAGGCAGAAG
TATGCAAAGCATGCATCTCAATTAGTCAGCAACCATAGTCCCGCCCCTAACTCCGCCCATCCCGCCCCTA
ACTCCGCCCAGTTCCGCCCATTCTCCGCCCCATGGCTGACTAATTTTTTTTATTTATGCAGAGGCCGAGG
CCGCCTCTGCCTCTGAGCTATTCCAGAAGTAGTGAGGAGGCTTTTTTGGAGGCCTAGGCTTTTGCAAAAA
GCTCCCGGGAGCTTGTATATCCATTTTCGGATCTGATCAGCACGTGTTGACAATTAATCATCGGCATAGT
ATATCGGCATAGTATAATACGACAAGGTGAGGAACTAAACCATGGCCAAGTTGACCAGTGCCGTTCCGGT
GCTCACCGCGCGCGACGTCGCCGGAGCGGTCGAGTTCTGGACCGACCGGCTCGGGTTCTCCCGGGACTTC
GTGGAGGACGACTTCGCCGGTGTGGTCCGGGACGACGTGACCCTGTTCATCAGCGCGGTCCAGGACCAGG
TGGTGCCGGACAACACCCTGGCCTGGGTGTGGGTGCGCGGCCTGGACGAGCTGTACGCCGAGTGGTCGGA
GGTCGTGTCCACGAACTTCCGGGACGCCTCCGGGCCGGCCATGACCGAGATCGGCGAGCAGCCGTGGGGG
CGGGAGTTCGCCCTGCGCGACCCGGCCGGCAACTGCGTGCACTTCGTGGCCGAGGAGCAGGACTGACACG
TGCTACGAGATTTCGATTCCACCGCCGCCTTCTATGAAAGGTTGGGCTTCGGAATCGTTTTCCGGGACGC
CGGCTGGATGATCCTCCAGCGCGGGGATCTCATGCTGGAGTTCTTCGCCCACCCCAACTTGTTTATTGCA
GCTTATAATGGTTACAAATAAAGCAATAGCATCACAAATTTCACAAATAAAGCATTTTTTTCACTGCATT
CTAGTTGTGGTTTGTCCAAACTCATCAATGTATCTTATCATGTCTGTATACCGTCGACCTCTAGCTAGAG
CTTGGCGTAATCATGGTCATAGCTGTTTCCTGTGTGAAATTGTTATCCGCTCACAATTCCACACAACATA
CGAGCCGGAAGCATAAAGTGTAAAGCCTGGGGTGCCTAATGAGTGAGCTAACTCACATTAATTGCGTTGC
GCTCACTGCCCGCTTTCCAGTCGGGAAACCTGTCGTGCCAGCTGCATTAATGAATCGGCCAACGCGCGGG
GAGAGGCGGTTTGCGTATTGGGCGCTCTTCCGCTTCCTCGCTCACTGACTCGCTGCGCTCGGTCGTTCGG
CTGCGGCGAGCGGTATCAGCTCACTCAAAGGCGGTAATACGGTTATCCACAGAATCAGGGGATAACGCAG
GAAAGAACATGTGAGCAAAAGGCCAGCAAAAGGCCAGGAACCGTAAAAAGGCCGCGTTGCTGGCGTTTTT
CCATAGGCTCCGCCCCCCTGACGAGCATCACAAAAATCGACGCTCAAGTCAGAGGTGGCGAAACCCGACA
GGACTATAAAGATACCAGGCGTTTCCCCCTGGAAGCTCCCTCGTGCGCTCTCCTGTTCCGACCCTGCCGC
TTACCGGATACCTGTCCGCCTTTCTCCCTTCGGGAAGCGTGGCGCTTTCTCATAGCTCACGCTGTAGGTA
TCTCAGTTCGGTGTAGGTCGTTCGCTCCAAGCTGGGCTGTGTGCACGAACCCCCCGTTCAGCCCGACCGC
TGCGCCTTATCCGGTAACTATCGTCTTGAGTCCAACCCGGTAAGACACGACTTATCGCCACTGGCAGCAG
CCACTGGTAACAGGATTAGCAGAGCGAGGTATGTAGGCGGTGCTACAGAGTTCTTGAAGTGGTGGCCTAA
CTACGGCTACACTAGAAGAACAGTATTTGGTATCTGCGCTCTGCTGAAGCCAGTTACCTTCGGAAAAAGA
GTTGGTAGCTCTTGATCCGGCAAACAAACCACCGCTGGTAGCGGTGGTTTTTTTGTTTGCAAGCAGCAGA
TTACGCGCAGAAAAAAAGGATCTCAAGAAGATCCTTTGATCTTTTCTACGGGGTCTGACGCTCAGTGGAA
CGAAAACTCACGTTAAGGGATTTTGGTCATGAGATTATCAAAAAGGATCTTCACCTAGATCCTTTTAAAT
TAAAAATGAAGTTTTAAATCAATCTAAAGTATATATGAGTAAACTTGGTCTGACAGTTACCAATGCTTAA
TCAGTGAGGCACCTATCTCAGCGATCTGTCTATTTCGTTCATCCATAGTTGCCTGACTCCCCGTCGTGTA
GATAACTACGATACGGGAGGGCTTACCATCTGGCCCCAGTGCTGCAATGATACCGCGAGACCCACGCTCA
CCGGCTCCAGATTTATCAGCAATAAACCAGCCAGCCGGAAGGGCCGAGCGCAGAAGTGGTCCTGCAACTT
TATCCGCCTCCATCCAGTCTATTAATTGTTGCCGGGAAGCTAGAGTAAGTAGTTCGCCAGTTAATAGTTT
GCGCAACGTTGTTGCCATTGCTACAGGCATCGTGGTGTCACGCTCGTCGTTTGGTATGGCTTCATTCAGC
TCCGGTTCCCAACGATCAAGGCGAGTTACATGATCCCCCATGTTGTGCAAAAAAGCGGTTAGCTCCTTCG
GTCCTCCGATCGTTGTCAGAAGTAAGTTGGCCGCAGTGTTATCACTCATGGTTATGGCAGCACTGCATAA
TTCTCTTACTGTCATGCCATCCGTAAGATGCTTTTCTGTGACTGGTGAGTACTCAACCAAGTCATTCTGA
GAATAGTGTATGCGGCGACCGAGTTGCTCTTGCCCGGCGTCAATACGGGATAATACCGCGCCACATAGCA
GAACTTTAAAAGTGCTCATCATTGGAAAACGTTCTTCGGGGCGAAAACTCTCAAGGATCTTACCGCTGTT
GAGATCCAGTTCGATGTAACCCACTCGTGCACCCAACTGATCTTCAGCATCTTTTACTTTCACCAGCGTT
TCTGGGTGAGCAAAAACAGGAAGGCAAAATGCCGCAAAAAAGGGAATAAGGGCGACACGGAAATGTTGAA
TACTCATACTCTTCCTTTTTCAATATTATTGAAGCATTTATCAGGGTTATTGTCTCATGAGCGGATACAT
ATTTGAATGTATTTAGAAAAATAAACAAATAGGGGTTCCGCGCACATTTCCCCGAAAAGTGCCACCTGAC
GTCGACGGATCGGGAGATCTCCCGATCCCCTATGGTGCACTCTCAGTACAATCTGCTCTGATGCCGCATA
GTTAAGCCAGTATCTGCTCCCTGCTTGTGTGTTGGAGGTCGCTGAGTAGTGCGCGAGCAAAATTTAAGCT
ACAACAAGGCAAGGCTTGACCGACAATTGCATGAAGAATCTGCTTAGGGTTAGGCGTTTTGCGCTGCTTC
GCGATGTACGGGCCAGATATACGCGTTGACATTGATTATTGACTAGTTATTAATAGTAATCAATTACGGG
GTCATTAGTTCATAGCCCATATATGGAGTTCCGCGTTACATAACTTACGGTAAATGGCCCGCCTGGCTGA
CCGCCCAACGACCCCCGCCCATTGACGTCAATAATGACGTATGTTCCCATAGTAACGCCAATAGGGACTT
TCCATTGACGTCAATGGGTGGAGTATTTACGGTAAACTGCCCACTTGGCAGTACATCAAGTGTATCATAT
GCCAAGTACGCCCCCTATTGACGTCAATGACGGTAAATGGCCCGCCTGGCATTATGCCCAGTACATGACC
TTATGGGACTTTCCTACTTGGCAGTACATCTACGTATTAGTCATCGCTATTACCATGGTGATGCGGTTTT
GGCAGTACATCAATGGGCGTGGATAGCGGTTTGACTCACGGGGATTTCCAAGTCTCCACCCCATTGACGT
CAATGGGAGTTTGTTTTGGCACCAAAATCAACGGGACTTTCCAAAATGTCGTAACAACTCCGCCCCATTG
ACGCAAATGGGCGGTAGGCGTGTACGGTGGGAGGTCTATATAAGCAGCGCGTTTTGCCTGTACTGGGTCT
CTCTGGTTAGACCAGATCTGAGCCTGGGAGCTCTCTGGCTAACTAGGGAACCCACTGCTTAAGCCTCAAT
AAAGCTTGCCTTGAGTGCTTCAAGTAGTGTGTGCCCGTCTGTTGTGTGACTCTGGTAACTAGAGATCCCT
CAGACCCTTTTAGTCAGTGTGGAAAATCTCTAGCAGTGGCGCCCGAACAGGGACTTGAAAGCGAAAGGGA
AACCAGAGGAGCTCTCTCGACGCAGGACTCGGCTTGCTGAAGCGCGCACGGCAAGAGGCGAGGGGCGGCG
ACTGGTGAGTACGCCAAAAATTTTGACTAGCGGAGGCTAGAAGGAGAGAGATGGGTGCGAGAGCGTCAGT
ATTAAGCGGGGGAGAATTAGATCGCGATGGGAAAAAATTCGGTTAAGGCCAGGGGGAAAGAAAAAATATA
AATTAAAACATATAGTATGGGCAAGCAGGGAGCTAGAACGATTCGCAGTTAATCCTGGCCTGTTAGAAAC
ATCAGAAGGCTGTAGACAAATACTGGGACAGCTACAACCATCCCTTCAGACAGGATCAGAAGAACTTAGA
TCATTATATAATACAGTAGCAACCCTCTATTGTGTGCATCAAAGGATAGAGATAAAAGACACCAAGGAAG
CTTTAGACAAGATAGAGGAAGAGCAAAACAAAAGTAAGACCACCGCACAGCAAGCGGCCGCTGATCTTCA
GACCTGGAGGAGGAGATATGAGGGACAATTGGAGAAGTGAATTATATAAATATAAAGTAGTAAAAATTGA
ACCATTAGGAGTAGCACCCACCAAGGCAAAGAGAAGAGTGGTGCAGAGAGAAAAAAGAGCAGTGGGAATA
GGAGCTTTGTTCCTTGGGTTCTTGGGAGCAGCAGGAAGCACTATGGGCGCAGCGTCAATGACGCTGACGG
TACAGGCCAGACAATTATTGTCTGGTATAGTGCAGCAGCAGAACAATTTGCTGAGGGCTATTGAGGCGCA
ACAGCATCTGTTGCAACTCACAGTCTGGGGCATCAAGCAGCTCCAGGCAAGAATCCTGGCTGTGGAAAGA
TACCTAAAGGATCAACAGCTCCTGGGGATTTGGGGTTGCTCTGGAAAACTCATTTGCACCACTGCTGTGC
CTTGGAATGCTAGTTGGAGTAATAAATCTCTGGAACAGATTTGGAATCACACGACCTGGATGGAGTGGGA
CAGAGAAATTAACAATTACACAAGCTTAATACACTCCTTAATTGAAGAATCGCAAAACCAGCAAGAAAAG
AATGAACAAGAATTATTGGAATTAGATAAATGGGCAAGTTTGTGGAATTGGTTTAACATAACAAATTGGC
TGTGGTATATAAAATTATTCATAATGATAGTAGGAGGCTTGGTAGGTTTAAGAATAGTTTTTGCTGTACT
TTCTATAGTGAATAGAGTTAGGCAGGGATATTCACCATTATCGTTTCAGACCCACCTCCCAACCCCGAGG
GGACCCGACAGGCCCGAAGGAATAGAAGAAGAAGGTGGAGAGAGAGACAGAGACAGATCCATTCGATTAG
TGAACGGATCGGCACTGCGTGCGCCAATTCTGCAGACAAATGGCAGTATTCATCCACAATTTTAAAAGAA
AAGGGGGGATTGGGGGGTACAGTGCAGGGGAAAGAATAGTAGACATAATAGCAACAGACATACAAACTAA
AGAATTACAAAAACAAATTACAAAAATTCAAAATTTTCGGGTTTATTACAGGGACAGCAGAGATCCAGTT
TGGTTAATTAAGGTACCGAGGGCCTATTTCCCATGATTCCTTCATATTTGCATATACGATACAAGGCTGT
TAGAGAGATAATTAGAATTAATTTGACTGTAAACACAAAGATATTAGTACAAAATACGTGACGTAGAAAG
TAATAATTTCTTGGGTAGTTTGCAGTTTTAAAATTATGTTTTAAAATGGACTATCATATGCTTACCGTAA
CTTGAAAGTATTTCGATTTCTTGGCTTTATATATCTTGTGGAAAGGACGAAACACCGTCTAGAGTGCCGC
GTTTAATGTTTTAGAGCTAGAAATAGCAAGTTAAAATAAGGCTAGTCCGTTATCAACTTGAAAAAGTGGC
ACCGAGTCGGTGCTTTTTTGAATTCGCTAGCTAGGTCTTGAAAGGAGTGGGAATTGGCTCCGGTGCCCGT
CAGTGGGCAGAGCGCACATCGCCCACAGTCCCCGAGAAGTTGGGGGGAGGGGTCGGCAATTGATCCGGTG
CCTAGAGAAGGTGGCGCGGGGTAAACTGGGAAAGTGATGTCGTGTACTGGCTCCGCCTTTTTCCCGAGGG
TGGGGGAGAACCGTATATAAGTGCAGTAGTCGCCGTGAACGTTCTTTTTCGCAACGGGTTTGCCGCCAGA
ACACAGGACCGGTTCTAGAGCGCTGCCACCATGGACAAGAAGTACAGCATCGGCCTGGACATCGGCACCA
ACTCTGTGGGCTGGGCCGTGATCACCGACGAGTACAAGGTGCCCAGCAAGAAATTCAAGGTGCTGGGCAA
CACCGACCGGCACAGCATCAAGAAGAACCTGATCGGAGCCCTGCTGTTCGACAGCGGCGAAACAGCCGAG
GCCACCCGGCTGAAGAGAACCGCCAGAAGAAGATACACCAGACGGAAGAACCGGATCTGCTATCTGCAAG
AGATCTTCAGCAACGAGATGGCCAAGGTGGACGACAGCTTCTTCCACAGACTGGAAGAGTCCTTCCTGGT
GGAAGAGGATAAGAAGCACGAGCGGCACCCCATCTTCGGCAACATCGTGGACGAGGTGGCCTACCACGAG
AAGTACCCCACCATCTACCACCTGAGAAAGAAACTGGTGGACAGCACCGACAAGGCCGACCTGCGGCTGA
TCTATCTGGCCCTGGCCCACATGATCAAGTTCCGGGGCCACTTCCTGATCGAGGGCGACCTGAACCCCGA
CAACAGCGACGTGGACAAGCTGTTCATCCAGCTGGTGCAGACCTACAACCAGCTGTTCGAGGAAAACCCC
ATCAACGCCAGCGGCGTGGACGCCAAGGCCATCCTGTCTGCCAGACTGAGCAAGAGCAGACGGCTGGAAA
ATCTGATCGCCCAGCTGCCCGGCGAGAAGAAGAATGGCCTGTTCGGAAACCTGATTGCCCTGAGCCTGGG
CCTGACCCCCAACTTCAAGAGCAACTTCGACCTGGCCGAGGATGCCAAACTGCAGCTGAGCAAGGACACC
TACGACGACGACCTGGACAACCTGCTGGCCCAGATCGGCGACCAGTACGCCGACCTGTTTCTGGCCGCCA
AGAACCTGTCCGACGCCATCCTGCTGAGCGACATCCTGAGAGTGAACACCGAGATCACCAAGGCCCCCCT
GAGCGCCTCTATGATCAAGAGATACGACGAGCACCACCAGGACCTGACCCTGCTGAAAGCTCTCGTGCGG
CAGCAGCTGCCTGAGAAGTACAAAGAGATTTTCTTCGACCAGAGCAAGAACGGCTACGCCGGCTACATTG
ACGGCGGAGCCAGCCAGGAAGAGTTCTACAAGTTCATCAAGCCCATCCTGGAAAAGATGGACGGCACCGA
GGAACTGCTCGTGAAGCTGAACAGAGAGGACCTGCTGCGGAAGCAGCGGACCTTCGACAACGGCAGCATC
CCCCACCAGATCCACCTGGGAGAGCTGCACGCCATTCTGCGGCGGCAGGAAGATTTTTACCCATTCCTGA
AGGACAACCGGGAAAAGATCGAGAAGATCCTGACCTTCCGCATCCCCTACTACGTGGGCCCTCTGGCCAG
GGGAAACAGCAGATTCGCCTGGATGACCAGAAAGAGCGAGGAAACCATCACCCCCTGGAACTTCGAGGAA
GTGGTGGACAAGGGCGCTTCCGCCCAGAGCTTCATCGAGCGGATGACCAACTTCGATAAGAACCTGCCCA
ACGAGAAGGTGCTGCCCAAGCACAGCCTGCTGTACGAGTACTTCACCGTGTATAACGAGCTGACCAAAGT
GAAATACGTGACCGAGGGAATGAGAAAGCCCGCCTTCCTGAGCGGCGAGCAGAAAAAGGCCATCGTGGAC
CTGCTGTTCAAGACCAACCGGAAAGTGACCGTGAAGCAGCTGAAAGAGGACTACTTCAAGAAAATCGAGT
GCTTCGACTCCGTGGAAATCTCCGGCGTGGAAGATCGGTTCAACGCCTCCCTGGGCACATACCACGATCT
GCTGAAAATTATCAAGGACAAGGACTTCCTGGACAATGAGGAAAACGAGGACATTCTGGAAGATATCGTG
CTGACCCTGACACTGTTTGAGGACAGAGAGATGATCGAGGAACGGCTGAAAACCTATGCCCACCTGTTCG
ACGACAAAGTGATGAAGCAGCTGAAGCGGCGGAGATACACCGGCTGGGGCAGGCTGAGCCGGAAGCTGAT
CAACGGCATCCGGGACAAGCAGTCCGGCAAGACAATCCTGGATTTCCTGAAGTCCGACGGCTTCGCCAAC
AGAAACTTCATGCAGCTGATCCACGACGACAGCCTGACCTTTAAAGAGGACATCCAGAAAGCCCAGGTGT
CCGGCCAGGGCGATAGCCTGCACGAGCACATTGCCAATCTGGCCGGCAGCCCCGCCATTAAGAAGGGCAT
CCTGCAGACAGTGAAGGTGGTGGACGAGCTCGTGAAAGTGATGGGCCGGCACAAGCCCGAGAACATCGTG
ATCGAAATGGCCAGAGAGAACCAGACCACCCAGAAGGGACAGAAGAACAGCCGCGAGAGAATGAAGCGGA
TCGAAGAGGGCATCAAAGAGCTGGGCAGCCAGATCCTGAAAGAACACCCCGTGGAAAACACCCAGCTGCA
GAACGAGAAGCTGTACCTGTACTACCTGCAGAATGGGCGGGATATGTACGTGGACCAGGAACTGGACATC
AACCGGCTGTCCGACTACGATGTGGACCATATCGTGCCTCAGAGCTTTCTGAAGGACGACTCCATCGACA
ACAAGGTGCTGACCAGAAGCGACAAGAACCGGGGCAAGAGCGACAACGTGCCCTCCGAAGAGGTCGTGAA
GAAGATGAAGAACTACTGGCGGCAGCTGCTGAACGCCAAGCTGATTACCCAGAGAAAGTTCGACAATCTG
ACCAAGGCCGAGAGAGGCGGCCTGAGCGAACTGGATAAGGCCGGCTTCATCAAGAGACAGCTGGTGGAAA
CCCGGCAGATCACAAAGCACGTGGCACAGATCCTGGACTCCCGGATGAACACTAAGTACGACGAGAATGA
CAAGCTGATCCGGGAAGTGAAAGTGATCACCCTGAAGTCCAAGCTGGTGTCCGATTTCCGGAAGGATTTC
CAGTTTTACAAAGTGCGCGAGATCAACAACTACCACCACGCCCACGACGCCTACCTGAACGCCGTCGTGG
GAACCGCCCTGATCAAAAAGTACCCTAAGCTGGAAAGCGAGTTCGTGTACGGCGACTACAAGGTGTACGA
CGTGCGGAAGATGATCGCCAAGAGCGAGCAGGAAATCGGCAAGGCTACCGCCAAGTACTTCTTCTACAGC
AACATCATGAACTTTTTCAAGACCGAGATTACCCTGGCCAACGGCGAGATCCGGAAGCGGCCTCTGATCG
AGACAAACGGCGAAACCGGGGAGATCGTGTGGGATAAGGGCCGGGATTTTGCCACCGTGCGGAAAGTGCT
GAGCATGCCCCAAGTGAATATCGTGAAAAAGACCGAGGTGCAGACAGGCGGCTTCAGCAAAGAGTCTATC
CTGCCCAAGAGGAACAGCGATAAGCTGATCGCCAGAAAGAAGGACTGGGACCCTAAGAAGTACGGCGGCT
TCGACAGCCCCACCGTGGCCTATTCTGTGCTGGTGGTGGCCAAAGTGGAAAAGGGCAAGTCCAAGAAACT
GAAGAGTGTGAAAGAGCTGCTGGGGATCACCATCATGGAAAGAAGCAGCTTCGAGAAGAATCCCATCGAC
TTTCTGGAAGCCAAGGGCTACAAAGAAGTGAAAAAGGACCTGATCATCAAGCTGCCTAAGTACTCCCTGT
TCGAGCTGGAAAACGGCCGGAAGAGAATGCTGGCCTCTGCCGGCGAACTGCAGAAGGGAAACGAACTGGC
CCTGCCCTCCAAATATGTGAACTTCCTGTACCTGGCCAGCCACTATGAGAAGCTGAAGGGCTCCCCCGAG
GATAATGAGCAGAAACAGCTGTTTGTGGAACAGCACAAGCACTACCTGGACGAGATCATCGAGCAGATCA
GCGAGTTCTCCAAGAGAGTGATCCTGGCCGACGCTAATCTGGACAAAGTGCTGTCCGCCTACAACAAGCA
CCGGGATAAGCCCATCAGAGAGCAGGCCGAGAATATCATCCACCTGTTTACCCTGACCAATCTGGGAGCC
CCTGCCGCCTTCAAGTACTTTGACACCACCATCGACCGGAAGAGGTACACCAGCACCAAAGAGGTGCTGG
ACGCCACCCTGATCCACCAGAGCATCACCGGCCTGTACGAGACACGGATCGACCTGTCTCAGCTGGGAGG
CGACAAGCGACCTGCCGCCACAAAGAAGGCTGGACAGGCTAAGAAGAAGAAAGATTACAAAGACGATGAC
GATAAGGGATCCGGCGCAACAAACTTCTCTCTGCTGAAACAAGCCGGAGATGTCGAAGAGAATCCTGGAC
CGATGGCCAAGCCTTTGTCTCAAGAAGAATCCACCCTCATTGAAAGAGCAACGGCTACAATCAACAGCAT
CCCCATCTCTGAAGACTACAGCGTCGCCAGCGCAGCTCTCTCTAGCGACGGCCGCATCTTCACTGGTGTC
AATGTATATCATTTTACTGGGGGACCTTGTGCAGAACTCGTGGTGCTGGGCACTGCTGCTGCTGCGGCAG
CTGGCAACCTGACTTGTATCGTCGCGATCGGAAATGAGAACAGGGGCATCTTGAGCCCCTGCGGACGGTG
CCGACAGGTGCTTCTCGATCTGCATCCTGGGATCAAAGCCATAGTGAAGGACAGTGATGGACAGCCGACG
GCAGTTGGGATTCGTGAATTGCTGCCCTCTGGTTATGTGTGGGAGGGCTAAGAATTCGATATCAAGCTTA
TCGGTAATCAACCTCTGGATTACAAAATTTGTGAAAGATTGACTGGTATTCTTAACTATGTTGCTCCTTT
TACGCTATGTGGATACGCTGCTTTAATGCCTTTGTATCATGCTATTGCTTCCCGTATGGCTTTCATTTTC
TCCTCCTTGTATAAATCCTGGTTGCTGTCTCTTTATGAGGAGTTGTGGCCCGTTGTCAGGCAACGTGGCG
TGGTGTGCACTGTGTTTGCTGACGCAACCCCCACTGGTTGGGGCATTGCCACCACCTGTCAGCTCCTTTC
CGGGACTTTCGCTTTCCCCCTCCCTATTGCCACGGCGGAACTCATCGCCGCCTGCCTTGCCCGCTGCTGG
ACAGGGGCTCGGCTGTTGGGCACTGACAATTCCGTGGTGTTGTCGGGGAAATCATCGTCCTTTCCTTGGC
TGCTCGCCTGTGTTGCCACCTGGATTCTGCGCGGGACGTCCTTCTGCTACGTCCCTTCGGCCCTCAATCC
AGCGGACCTTCCTTCCCGCGGCCTGCTGCCGGCTCTGCGGCCTCTTCCGCGTCTTCGCCTTCGCCCTCAG
ACGAGTCGGATCTCCCTTTGGGCCGCCTCCCCGCGTCGACTTTAAGACCAATGACTTACAAGGCAGCTGT
AGATCTTAGCCACTTTTTAAAAGAAAAGGGGGGACTGGAAGGGCTAATTCACTCCCAACGAAGACAAGAT
CTGCTTTTTGCTTGTACTGGGTCTCTCTGGTTAGACCAGATCTGAGCCTGGGAGCTCTCTGGCTAACTAG
GGAACCCACTGCTTAAGCCTCAATAAAGCTTGCCTTGAGTGCTTCAAGTAGTGTGTGCCCGTCTGTTGTG
TGACTCTGGTAACTAGAGATCCCTCAGACCCTTTTAGTCAGTGTGGAAAATCTCTAGCAGGGCCCGTTTA
AACCCGCTGATCAGCCTCGACTGTGCCTTCTAGTTGCCAGCCATCTGTTGTTTGCCCCTCCCCCGTGCCT
TCCTTGACCCTGGAAGGTGCCACTCCCACTGTCCTTTCCTAATAAAATGAGGAAATTGCATCGCATTGTC
TGAGTAGGTGTCATTCTATTCTGGGGGGTGGGGTGGGGCAGGACAGCAAGGGGGAGGATTGGGAAGACAA
TAGCAGGCATGCTGGGGATGCGGTGGGCTCTATGGCTTCTGAGGCGGAAAGAACCAGCTGGGGCTCTAGG
GGGTATCCCC
[124 nt withheld, positions 12471-12594]
C
[91 nt withheld, positions 12596-12686]
A
[49 nt withheld, positions 12688-12736]
CCTTTGACGTTGGAGTCCACGTTCTTT
[37 nt withheld, positions 12764-12800]
ACCCTATCTCGGTCTATTCTTTTG
Features (pLannotate 1.2.2; 34 found; start..end, strand, type, name):
     89..418     +  promoter       SV40 promoter: SV40 enhancer and early promoter
    466..513     +  promoter       EM7 promoter: synthetic bacterial promoter&nbsp
    532..906     +  CDS            BleoR: antibiotic-binding protein; Sh ble from Streptoalloteichus hindustanus; confers resistance to bleomycin, phleomycin, and Zeocin™
    916..1041    +  CDS            ble (fragment): BLE_KLEPN - Experimental evidence at protein level: Swiss-Prot protein existence level 1. Binding protein with a strong affinity to the bleomycin family of antibiotics. Binds to CL990; an antimitotic-antibiotic compound. From Klebsiella pneumoniae.
   1036..1157    +  polyA_signal   SV40 poly(A) signal: SV40 polyadenylation signal
   1228..1250    -  protein_bind   lac operator (fragment): The lac repressor binds to the lac operator to inhibit transcription in E. coli. This inhibition can be relieved by adding lactose or isopropyl-β-D-thiogalactopyranoside (IPTG). lac repressor encoded by lacI
   1254..1284    -  promoter       lac promoter: promoter for the E. coli lac operon
   1299..1320    -  protein_bind   CAP binding site: CAP binding activates transcription in the presence of cAMP. E. coli catabolite activator protein
   1333..1425    -  CDS            lacI (fragment): lac repressor; lacI; The lac repressor binds to the lac operator to inhibit transcription in E. coli. This inhibition can be relieved by adding lactose or isopropyl-β-D-thiogalactopyranoside (IPTG).
   1608..2196    -  rep_origin     ori: high-copy-number ColE1/pMB1/pBR322/pUC origin of replication
   2367..3227    -  CDS            AmpR: β-lactamase; bla; confers resistance to ampicillin, carbenicillin, and related antibiotics
   3228..3332    -  promoter       AmpR promoter: bla
   3391..3443    -  misc_feature   bom (fragment): basis of mobility region from pBR322
   3598..3977    +  enhancer       CMV enhancer: human cytomegalovirus immediate early enhancer
   3978..4177    +  promoter       CMV promoter: human cytomegalovirus (CMV) immediate early promoter
   4195..4375    +  LTR            5' LTR (truncated): truncated 5' long terminal repeat (LTR) from HIV-1
   4422..4547    +  misc_feature   HIV-1 Ψ: packaging signal of human immunodeficiency virus type 1
   4531..4894    +  CDS            HIV-1 gag (fragment): gag protein from human immunodeficiency virus 1; gag
   5040..5273    +  misc_feature   RRE: The Rev response element (RRE) of HIV-1 allows for Rev-dependent mRNA export from the nucleus to the cytoplasm.
   5650..5750    +  CDS            Rev (fragment): human immunodeficiency virus 1 (HIV-1) Rev protein; rev; enhances nuclear export of unspliced and incompletely spliced viral mRNAs
   5800..5917    +  misc_feature   cPPT/CTS: central polypurine tract and central termination sequence of HIV-1
   5968..6208    +  promoter       U6 promoter: RNA polymerase III promoter for human U6 snRNA
   6238..6313    +  misc_RNA       gRNA scaffold: guide RNA scaffold for the Streptococcus pyogenes CRISPR/Cas9 system
   6331..6349    +  CDS            small t antigen (fragment): SV40 (simian virus 40) small t antigen
   6375..6586    +  promoter       EF-1α core promoter: core promoter for human elongation factor EF-1α
   6611..10714   +  CDS            Cas9: Cas9 (Csn1) endonuclease from the Streptococcus pyogenes Type II CRISPR/Cas system generates RNA-guided double strand breaks in DNA
  10853..11251   +  CDS            BSD: blasticidin S deaminase; Aspergillus terreus BSD; confers resistance to blasticidin
  11252..11273   +  misc_feature   MCS (fragment): pBluescript multiple cloning site
  11276..11864   +  misc_feature   WPRE: woodchuck hepatitis virus posttranscriptional regulatory element
  11915..11934   +  misc_feature   cPPT/CTS (fragment): central polypurine tract and central termination sequence of HIV-1
  11936..12169   +  LTR            3' LTR (ΔU3): self-inactivating 3' long terminal repeat (LTR) from HIV-1
  12201..12425   +  polyA_signal   bGH poly(A) signal: bovine growth hormone polyadenylation signal
  12429..12450   +  promoter       SV40 promoter (fragment): SV40 enhancer and early promoter
  12471..75      +  rep_origin     f1 ori (across the origin) (sequence partly withheld): f1 bacteriophage origin of replication; arrow indicates direction of (+) strand synthesis
