[The description below was written by a language model from this plasmid's Addgene catalogue record and pLannotate feature annotations shown in this document.]
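Description:
pLenti-Blast-sgMARK3 is an all-in-one lentiviral CRISPR plasmid built on the pLentiCRISPR v2-Blast backbone. It delivers both Streptococcus pyogenes Cas9 and a single guide RNA directed against human MARK3, an AMPK-related kinase also known as CTAK1 or PAR1A. In bacteria it replicates at high copy from a ColE1/pUC-type origin and is selected with ampicillin through the β-lactamase gene. An f1 origin is also present. The backbone outside the viral region also carries an SV40/EM7-driven bleomycin/Zeocin resistance cassette with an SV40 polyadenylation signal.

The transfer cassette has a third-generation, self-inactivating design. A CMV enhancer/promoter fused to a truncated HIV-1 5′ LTR drives synthesis of the genomic RNA in packaging cells. It is followed by the Ψ packaging signal with a gag fragment, the Rev response element for nuclear export, and the cPPT/CTS, which aids nuclear import. The cassette ends in a ΔU3 3′ LTR, with a bGH polyadenylation signal downstream.

Within this frame, the human U6 RNA polymerase III promoter transcribes the MARK3 spacer joined to the Cas9 gRNA scaffold. A core EF-1α promoter drives the Cas9 coding sequence, with the blasticidin S deaminase gene lying downstream in the same orientation. The annotation does not identify the linker between Cas9 and this marker. A WPRE follows to enhance transcript expression.

After packaging and transduction, blasticidin selects for cells that have integrated the vector, and Cas9 guided by the sgRNA cuts the MARK3 locus to disrupt the gene. The associated publication indicates use in studying AMPK-related kinases downstream of LKB1 in non-small cell lung cancer.
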