Addgene plasmid #138706: pLenti-Blast-sgMARK3
Purpose: Expresses a human MARK3-targeting sgRNA and Cas9
Depositing lab: Reuben Shaw. Depositing organization: Salk Institute for Biological Studies. Publication: The AMPK-Related Kinases SIK1 and SIK3 Mediate Key Tumor-Suppressive Effects of LKB1 in NSCLC. Hollstein PE, Eichner LJ, Brun SN, Kamireddy A, Svensson RU, Vera LI, Ross DS, Rymoff TJ, Hutchins A, Galvez HM, Williams AE, Shokhirev MN, Screaton RA, Berdeaux R, Shaw RJ. Cancer Discov. 2019 Nov;9(11):1606-1627. doi: 10.1158/2159-8290.CD-18-1261. Epub 2019 Jul 26. PubMed 31350328.
Backbone
  Vector backbone: pLentiCRISPR v2-Blast
  Vector type: Lentiviral
Growth in bacteria
  Bacterial resistance: Ampicillin, 100 μg/mL
  Growth temperature: 37°C
  Growth strain: NEB Stable
  Copy number: High Copy
Gene/Insert
  Gene/Insert name: sgMARK3 human
  gRNA/shRNA sequence: TCTAGAGTGCCGCGTTTAAT
  Species: H. sapiens (human)
  Entrez Gene: MARK3 (a.k.a. CTAK1, KP78, PAR1A, Par-1a, VIPB)
  Promoter: hU6
  Cloning method: Restriction Enzyme; 5′ cloning site unknown (unknown if destroyed)
Terms and licenses: Academic/Nonprofit Terms; Industry Terms: Not Available to Industry
How to cite: pLenti-Blast-sgMARK3 was a gift from Reuben Shaw (Addgene plasmid # 138706 ; http://n2t.net/addgene:138706 ; RRID:Addgene_138706)
